>Addgene plasmid #62831 | pHL1954 | addgene partial sequence | sequence record 112134 | AspTerm 5'-ACTGCTCACAAGAAAAAAGGCACG-3'
TCGATTAAAGCTTGTGGATAAATTGAGAACGAAAGATCAAAAAAAAAGCCAGCACCCGGCTGGCTAAGTA
ATACTGGAAGCAATGTGAGCAATGTCGTGCTTTCAGGTTCTCCGCGAGGGTCTTCCTGATCGCCCCGGGG
AATCCACCATAACCGCCAAGCATAAAAATGTAAACAACGACGGTGCTCGAGGATCCTGAGCGGATACATA
TTTGAATGTATTTAGAAAAATAAACAAAAGAGTTTGTAGAAACGCAAAAAGGCCATCCGTCAGGATGGCC
TTCTGCTTAATTTGATGCCTGGCAGTTTATGGCGGGCGTCCTGCCCGCCACCCTCCGGGCCGTTGCTTCN
CAACGTTCAAATCCGCTCCCGGCGGATTTGTCCTACTCAGGAGAGCGTTCACCGACAAACAACAGATAAA
ACGAAAGGCCCAGTCTTTCNACTGAGCCTTTCGTTTTATTTGATGCCTGGCAGTTCCCTACTCTCGCATG
GGGAGACCCCACACTACCA
