>Addgene plasmid #62831 | pHL1954 | addgene partial sequence | sequence record 112159 | GFP-R 5'-CCATCTAATTCAACAAGAATTGGGACAAC-3'
CGCATGCTCGCGGTACCTTTAATCAGGTTGTTCAGGTTAGTGACATAAGTCTGATGGTGCTTGCCGTAGT
GATACTCGATGGTTTCCGCAGAAATGTGCGGTGCCAGAGCATCTTTAGCATATGGTAGTGCAGGTAATTC
GAATGACATTGCTACTCTCCTTTATTATTAATTTGCATACGTACAATAGCCTTATTGTGCGTATGGTCGA
CAGTCTCTCTATCACTGATAGGGATGTCAATCTCTATCACTGATAGGGACTCGAGGTGAAGACGAAAGGG
CCTCGTGATACGCCTATTTTTATAGGTTAATGTCATGATAATAATGGTTTCTTAGACGTCAGGTGGCACT
TTTCGGGGAAATGTGCGCGGAACCCCTATTTGTTTATTTTTCTAAATACATTCAAATATGTATCCGCTCA
TGAGACAATAACCCTGATAAATGCTTCAATAATATTGAAAAAGGAAGAGTATGAGTATTCAACATTTCCG
TGTCGCCCTTATTCCCTTTTTTGCGGCATTTTGCCTTCCTGTTTTTGCTCACCCAGAAACGCTGGTGAAA
GTAAAAGATGCTGAAGATCAGTTGGGTGCACGAGTGGGTTACATCGAACTGGATCTCAACAGCGGTAAGA
TCCTTGAGAGTTTTCGCCCCGAAGAACGTTTTCCAATGATGAGCACTTTTAAAGTTCTGCTATGTGGCGC
GGTATTATCCCGTATTGACGCCGGGCAAGAGCAACTCGGTCGCCGCATACACTATTCTCAGAATGACTTG
GTTGAGTACTCACCAGTCACAGAAAAGCATCTTACGGATGGCATGACAGTAAGAGAATTATGCAGTGCTG
CCATAACCATGAGTGATAACACTGCGGCCAACTTACTTCTGA
