[The description below was written by a language model from this plasmid's Addgene catalogue record.]
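Description:
pHL1954 is a bacterial expression and synthetic-biology plasmid for Escherichia coli, built on a laboratory-made backbone whose identity is recorded only as carrying a ColE1 origin of replication. It is selected with ampicillin through an AmpR marker, and its copy number is listed as unknown. No feature table or size is provided, so the layout described here comes from the catalogue's summary of its parts.

The plasmid combines three independent expression cassettes that together reconstitute a small-RNA regulatory circuit. The first places the small RNA RyhB under a constitutive-type promoter variant (PconNoHind, M8 variant), ending in an Asp terminator. The second expresses the RNA chaperone Hfq from the LacI-repressible, IPTG-inducible PLlacO-1 promoter, using a defined ribosome binding site (st7) and a T1 terminator. The third is the reporter: a PLtetO-1 promoter (m9 variant), which is repressible by TetR, drives a fusion of the sodB leader to gfp, followed by T1T2 terminators. The sodB mRNA is a well-known target of RyhB, which pairs with its leader in an Hfq-dependent manner to repress expression, so GFP fluorescence reports the strength of sRNA-mediated silencing.

This arrangement allows Hfq levels to be tuned while sRNA and target transcription are set separately. That fits the associated study, which examined how sRNA activity can be paradoxically suppressed at high Hfq concentrations. The record does not explain what the M8 and m9 designations change.
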