Addgene plasmid #62831: pHL1954
Purpose: Lim Lab plasmid: AmpR + PconNoHindM8::ryhB::Asp terminator + PLlacO-1::RBS (st7) hfq::T1 terminator + PLtetO-1m9::sodB::gfp::T1T2 terminator + ColE1
Depositing lab: Han Lim. Depositing organization: University of California, Berkeley. Publication: Paradoxical suppression of small RNA activity at high Hfq concentrations due to random-order binding. Sagawa S, Shin JE, Hussein R, Lim HN. Nucleic Acids Res. 2015 Aug 10. pii: gkv777. 10.1093/nar/gkv777 PubMed 26261213.
Backbone
  Vector backbone: unknown-ColE1 ori
  Backbone manufacturer: Lim Lab
  Vector type: Bacterial Expression, Synthetic Biology
Growth in bacteria
  Bacterial resistance: Ampicillin, 100 μg/mL
  Growth temperature: 37°C
  Growth strain: DH5alpha
  Copy number: Unknown
Gene/Insert 1
  Gene/Insert name: M8::ryhB leader
  Promoter: pConNoHind
  Cloning method: Unknown
  Sequencing primers: 5′ unknown; 3′ AspTerm
Gene/Insert 2
  Gene/Insert name: hfq leader
  Promoter: pLlacO-1
  Tag / fusion protein: st7 RBS (N terminal on insert)
  Cloning method: Unknown
  Sequencing primers: 5′ unknown; 3′ T1ter-rev
Gene/Insert 3
  Gene/Insert name: gfp
  Promoter: pLtetO-1
  Tag / fusion protein: m9::sodB leader (N terminal on insert)
  Cloning method: Unknown
  Sequencing primers: 5′ unknown; 3′ GFP-R
Terms and licenses: Academic/Nonprofit Terms; Industry Terms: Not Available to Industry
How to cite: pHL1954 was a gift from Han Lim (Addgene plasmid # 62831 ; http://n2t.net/addgene:62831 ; RRID:Addgene_62831)
